>Addgene plasmid #59237 | pLV-Enh eGFP Reporter-muKC2-X13 | depositor partial sequence | sequence record 93521 | pLV-Enh eGFP Reporter-muKC2-X13 sequence 510 bps
CTTTCCGTACGTCGAGCGGTCACGGACTGTCCCTCGACTTGACTGATAGTGACCTGTTCGTTGCAACAAA
TTGATGAGCAATGCTTTTTTATAATGCCAACTTTGTACAAAAAAGCAGGCTTTCAGCGAGATGGGCAGGC
GCTTGCTGCAGAATGGGTTGGTGGGAAGGCAGCAAGCAGTCAGCTTGCTGGCTTCTCACTCATGGCTTCA
CTACTGCCCACAGCGTGCCAAGTTAGAGTCCAGCATCGCAGAGGCTGAGGAACAAGGGGAGCTGGCAATC
AAGGATGCTCATGCTAAGCAGGGGGAGCTGGAGGCTGCCCTGCAGAAGGCCAAGCAGGATGTGGCCCTGC
AACTTCGAGAGTACCAGGAGCTCCTGAACACCAAGCTGGCGCTGGACATTGAGATCGCCACCTACCGCAA
GCTGCTGGAGGGCGAGGAGAGCCGGTGAGAGAGACAAGCTAATCAGTCAGACAAGCTATGTGTTAAATCC
TGGGAGACGGTGAGGTCTGG
