>Addgene plasmid #59237 | pLV-Enh eGFP Reporter-muKC2-X13 | addgene partial sequence | sequence record 100445 | pRRL5primeMCS-F 5'-tgaacggatctcgacggtat-3'
GGGGAAAGAATAGTAGACATAATAGCAACAGACATACAAACTAAAGAATTACAAAAACAAATTACAAAAA
TTCAAAATTTTATCGATCACGAGACTAGCCTCGAGAAGCTTGATATCGAATTCCATCACAAGTTTGTACA
AAAAAGCAGGCTTTCAGCGAGATGGGCAGGCGCTTGCTGCAGAATGGGTTGGTGGGAAGGCAGCAAGCAG
TCAGCTTGCTGGCTTCTCACTCATGGCTTCACTACTGCCCACAGCGTGCCAAGTTAGAGTCCAGCATCGC
AGAGGCTGAGGAACAAGGGGAGCTGGCAATCAAGGATGCTCATGCTAAGCAGGGGGAGCTGGAGGCTGCC
CTGCAGAAGGCCAAGCAGGATGTGGCCCGGCAACTTCGAGAGTACCAGGAGCTCCTGAACACCAAGCTGG
CGCTGGACATTGAGATCGCCACCTACCGCAAGCTGCTGGAGGGCGAGGAGAGCCGGTGAGAGAGACAAGC
TAATCAGTCAGACAAGCTATGTGTTAAGTCCTGGGGGTCGGTGAGGTCTGTCCTTGTTATTGATAGATCT
ACAGGCATCCCCTAGGTGCCCCTCCTCTGCAGGGCATAGGGTGAGAGGGTGCACAAAACTTACGGTTGCT
TCTTCTTCTTCTTTTTTTTTTTTTGAGACAGGGTCTCTCACTTTAGCCCTGGCTGTCCTGGAACTCACTT
TGTAGACCAGGCTGGCCTTGAACTCAGAAATCCGCCTGCCTCTGCCTCCCAAGTGCTGGGATTAAAGGCG
TGTGCCACCGCGCC
