[The description below was written by a language model from this plasmid's Addgene catalogue record.]
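Description:
pLV-Enh eGFP Reporter-muKC2-X13 is a lentiviral enhancer-reporter plasmid of about 8.8 kb, built on the Brachyury-eGFP lentiviral backbone. In the parent vector the Brachyury promoter was removed and replaced with the mouse Hsp68 minimal promoter, taken from an Hsp68-lacZ Gateway enhancer-assay plasmid. The plasmid is maintained in bacteria as a high-copy construct under ampicillin selection. The recorded propagation strain is Stbl3, a recombination-deficient host commonly chosen to keep repeat-containing lentiviral vectors stable. No feature table accompanies the record, so the replication origin, the LTR and packaging elements, and any mammalian selection marker are not itemised here.

The payload is an 809 bp mouse genomic fragment named Krt7-ex7, defined by mm9 coordinates on chromosome 15. It is described as a candidate enhancer lying within an exonic region of the keratin type II gene cluster. The fragment was introduced by Gateway cloning, and the depositor notes that the final plasmid is the post-recombination product, so it carries attB sites rather than the attR sites suggested by the map. The design relies on the Hsp68 minimal promoter having little activity by itself. eGFP should be expressed appreciably only when the linked test fragment supplies enhancer activity in the cell type being examined.

Once packaged into lentiviral particles, the reporter can be delivered to a range of cell types. GFP fluorescence then serves as a readout for comparing the cell-type specificity and strength of this keratin-cluster enhancer.
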