Addgene plasmid #59237: pLV-Enh eGFP Reporter-muKC2-X13
Purpose: Lentiviral GFP reporter for testing enhancer activity in different cell types. Insert is an enhancer identified in the exonic region of the keratin type II cluster.
Depositing lab: Benjamin Yu. Depositing organization: University of California, San Diego (UCSD).
Backbone
  Vector backbone: Brachyury-eGFP
  Backbone size w/o insert (bp): 7967
  Total vector size (bp): 8776
  Modifications to backbone: Original vector is Brachyury-eGFP (Kita-Matsuo et al. 2009) with the Brachyury promoter cloned out and replaced with the minimal Hsp68 promoter from the Hsp68-lacZ-Gateway plasmid (Pennacchio et al. 2006)
  Vector type: Lentiviral
Growth in bacteria
  Bacterial resistance: Ampicillin, 100 μg/mL
  Growth temperature: 37°C
  Growth strain: Stbl3
  Copy number: High Copy
Gene/Insert
  Gene/Insert name: Krt7-ex7 (alt name: mm9 chr15:101253601-101254409)
  Species: M. musculus (mouse)
  Insert size (bp): 809
  Promoter: Mu Hsp68 minimal promoter
  Cloning method: Gateway Cloning
  Sequencing primers: 5′ CAGCGAGATGGGCAGGC; 3′ GCACATCAGATATTCACATTATGATTC
Terms and licenses: Academic/Nonprofit Terms; Industry Terms: Not Available to Industry
Depositor comments: Please note that the final plasmid sequence is post-Gateway recombination. The plasmid contains attB sites (not attR sites as the map implies).
How to cite: pLV-Enh eGFP Reporter-muKC2-X13 was a gift from Benjamin Yu (Addgene plasmid # 59237 ; http://n2t.net/addgene:59237 ; RRID:Addgene_59237)
